Addgene plasmid #64617: JNK2 WT O/E (MAPK9)-pcw107-V5
Purpose: when used to produce lentivirus, express physiological levels of insert
Depositing lab: David Sabatini & Kris Wood. Depositing organization: Whitehead Institute for Biomedical Research. Publication: Systematic identification of signaling pathways with potential to confer anticancer drug resistance. Martz CA, Ottina KA, Singleton KR, Jasper JS, Wardell SE, Peraza-Penton A, Anderson GR, Winter PS, Wang T, Alley HM, Kwong LN, Cooper ZA, Tetzlaff M, Chen PL, Rathmell JC, Flaherty KT, Wargo JA, McDonnell DP, Sabatini DM, Wood KC. Sci Signal. 2014 Dec 23;7(357):ra121. doi: 10.1126/scisignal.aaa1877. PubMed 25538079.
Backbone
  Vector backbone: pcw107 (V5)
  Backbone manufacturer: John Doench/Kathleen Ottina
  Backbone size w/o insert (bp): 9240
  Vector type: Lentiviral
  Selectable markers: Puromycin
Growth in bacteria
  Bacterial resistance: Ampicillin, 100 μg/mL
  Growth temperature: 37°C
  Growth strain: Stbl3
  Copy number: Unknown
Gene/Insert
  Gene/Insert name: MAPK9 (transcript variant JNK2-a2) (alt name: NM_002752.4)
  Species: H. sapiens (human)
  Insert size (bp): 1275
  Mutation: none
  Entrez Gene: MAPK9 (a.k.a. JNK-55, JNK2, JNK2A, JNK2ALPHA, JNK2B, JNK2BETA, PRKM9, SAPK, SAPK1a, p54a, p54aSAPK)
  Promoter: PGK
  Tag / fusion protein: V5 (C terminal on backbone)
  Cloning method: Gateway Cloning
  Sequencing primers: 5′ hPGK-F; 3′ WPRE-R
Terms and licenses: Academic/Nonprofit Terms; Industry Terms: Not Available to Industry
Depositor comments: ATTC (N-term barcode, 17 nt upstream of CDS start). Working name: CTK-F1-V5
How to cite: JNK2 WT O/E (MAPK9)-pcw107-V5 was a gift from David Sabatini & Kris Wood (Addgene plasmid # 64617 ; http://n2t.net/addgene:64617 ; RRID:Addgene_64617)
