[The description below was written by a language model from this plasmid's Addgene catalogue record and the feature table of its GenBank file.]
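Description:
JNK2 WT O/E (MAPK9)-pcw107-V5 is a lentiviral expression plasmid built on the pcw107 (V5) backbone, which is about 9.2 kb without insert. It carries the wild-type human MAPK9 open reading frame (transcript variant JNK2-a2, about 1.3 kb, no mutations), which encodes the stress-activated kinase JNK2. The insert was introduced by Gateway recombination and is driven by the PGK promoter, a moderate-strength constitutive promoter. This fits the stated aim of expressing the insert at roughly physiological levels once the plasmid has been packaged into lentivirus and used to transduce cells. The backbone adds a C-terminal V5 epitope tag for antibody detection of the expressed protein. The plasmid is propagated in bacteria under ampicillin selection, and transduced mammalian cells are selected with puromycin. The use of a WPRE-directed sequencing primer suggests that a woodchuck post-transcriptional regulatory element lies downstream of the insert, although it is not annotated in the available records. The depositor also notes a short barcode 17 nucleotides upstream of the coding sequence start.

Only two partial sequence records are held. One is 1275 bp, the same length as the insert, and has no annotated features. The other is a 944 bp read, apparently taken from the 3′ side, that shows the V5 tag on the complementary strand next to an attB2 Gateway recombination site, confirming the tag–insert junction. The LTRs, packaging signal, puromycin cassette and its promoter, and the bacterial origin are not annotated in these records. The associated publication concerns the systematic identification of signalling pathways that can confer anticancer drug resistance, so this construct likely served as a JNK pathway overexpression reagent in that screen.
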