LOCUS       Exported 1275 bp ds-DNA linear SYN 13-JUN-2021
DEFINITION  when used to produce lentivirus, express physiological levels of
            insert .
ACCESSION   .
VERSION     .
KEYWORDS    JNK2 WT O/E (MAPK9)-pcw107-V5
SOURCE      synthetic DNA construct
  ORGANISM  synthetic DNA construct
REFERENCE   1 (bases 1 to 1275)
  AUTHORS   Martz CA, Ottina KA, Singleton KR, Jasper JS, Wardell SE,
            Peraza-Penton A, Anderson GR, Winter PS, Wang T, Alley HM, Kwong LN,
            Cooper ZA, Tetzlaff M, Chen PL, Rathmell JC, Flaherty KT, Wargo JA,
            McDonnell DP, Sabatini DM, Wood KC
  TITLE     Systematic identification of signaling pathways with potential to
            confer anticancer drug resistance.
  JOURNAL   Sci Signal. 2014 Dec 23;7(357):ra121. doi:
            10.1126/scisignal.aaa1877.
  PUBMED    25538079
REFERENCE   2 (bases 1 to 1275)
  AUTHORS   .
  TITLE     Direct Submission
  JOURNAL   Exported Jun 13, 2021 from SnapGene Server 1.1.58
            http://www.snapgene.com
FEATURES             Location/Qualifiers
     source          1..1275
                     /organism="synthetic DNA construct"
                     /mol_type="other DNA"
ORIGIN
        1 atgagcgaca gtaaatgtga cagtcagttt tatagtgtgc aagtggcaga ctcaaccttc
       61 actgtcctaa aacgttacca gcagctgaaa ccaattggct ctggggccca agggattgtt
      121 tgtgctgcat ttgatacagt tcttgggata aatgttgcag tcaagaaact aagccgtcct
      181 tttcagaacc aaactcatgc aaagagagct tatcgtgaac ttgtcctctt aaaatgtgtc
      241 aatcataaaa atataattag tttgttaaat gtgtttacac cacaaaaaac tctagaagaa
      301 tttcaagatg tgtatttggt tatggaatta atggatgcta acttatgtca ggttattcac
      361 atggagctgg atcatgaaag aatgtcctac cttctttacc agatgctttg tggtattaaa
      421 catctgcatt cagctggtat aattcataga gatttgaagc ctagcaacat tgttgtgaaa
      481 tcagactgca ccctgaagat ccttgacttt ggcctggccc ggacagcgtg cactaacttc
      541 atgatgaccc cttacgtggt gacacggtac taccgggcgc ccgaagtcat cctgggtatg
      601 ggctacaaag agaacgttga tatctggtca gtgggttgca tcatgggaga gctggtgaaa
      661 ggttgtgtga tattccaagg cactgaccat attgatcagt ggaataaagt tattgagcag
      721 ctgggaacac catcagcaga gttcatgaag aaacttcagc caactgtgag gaattatgtc
      781 gaaaacagac caaagtatcc tggaatcaaa tttgaagaac tctttccaga ttggatattc
      841 ccatcagaat ctgagcgaga caaaataaaa acaagtcaag ccagagatct gttatcaaaa
      901 atgttagtga ttgatcctga caagcggatc tctgtagacg aagctctgcg tcacccatac
      961 atcactgttt ggtatgaccc cgccgaagca gaagccccac cacctcaaat ttatgatgcc
     1021 cagttggaag aaagagaaca tgcaattgaa gaatggaaag agctaattta caaagaagtc
     1081 atggattggg aagaaagaag caagaatggt gttgtaaaag atcagccttc agatgcagca
     1141 gtaagtagca acgccactcc ttctcagtct tcatcgatca atgacatttc atccatgtcc
     1201 actgagcaga cgctggcctc agacacagac agcagtcttg atgcctcgac gggacccctt
     1261 gaaggctgtc gatga
//
