LOCUS       Exported 944 bp ds-DNA linear SYN 13-JUN-2021
DEFINITION  when used to produce lentivirus, express physiological levels of
            insert .
ACCESSION   .
VERSION     .
KEYWORDS    JNK2 WT O/E (MAPK9)-pcw107-V5
SOURCE      synthetic DNA construct
  ORGANISM  synthetic DNA construct
REFERENCE   1 (bases 1 to 944)
  AUTHORS   Martz CA, Ottina KA, Singleton KR, Jasper JS, Wardell SE,
            Peraza-Penton A, Anderson GR, Winter PS, Wang T, Alley HM, Kwong LN,
            Cooper ZA, Tetzlaff M, Chen PL, Rathmell JC, Flaherty KT, Wargo JA,
            McDonnell DP, Sabatini DM, Wood KC
  TITLE     Systematic identification of signaling pathways with potential to
            confer anticancer drug resistance.
  JOURNAL   Sci Signal. 2014 Dec 23;7(357):ra121. doi:
            10.1126/scisignal.aaa1877.
  PUBMED    25538079
REFERENCE   2 (bases 1 to 944)
  AUTHORS   .
  TITLE     Direct Submission
  JOURNAL   Exported Jun 13, 2021 from SnapGene Server 1.1.58
            http://www.snapgene.com
FEATURES             Location/Qualifiers
     source          1..944
                     /organism="synthetic DNA construct"
                     /mol_type="other DNA"
     CDS             complement(58..99)
                     /codon_start=1
                     /product="epitope tag from simian virus 5"
                     /label=V5 tag
                     /translation="GKPIPNPLLGLDST"
     protein_bind    107..131
                     /gene="mutant version of attB"
                     /label=attB2
                     /bound_moiety="BP Clonase(TM)"
                     /note="recombination site for the Gateway(R) BP reaction"
ORIGIN
        1 atctttccaa attttgtaat ccagaggttg attgtcgact taacgcggtc attactacgt
       61 agaatcgaga ccgaggagag ggttagggat aggcttacca ccggtaacca ctttgtacaa
      121 gaaagttggc aatcgacagc cttcaagggg tcccgtcgag gcatcaagac tgctgtctgt
      181 gtctgaggcc agcgtctgct cagtggacat ggatgaaatg tcattgatcg atgaagactg
      241 agaaggagtg gcgttgctac ttactgctgc atctgaaggc tgatctttta caacaccatt
      301 cttgcttctt tcttcccaat ccatgacttc tttgtaaatt agctctttcc attcttcaat
      361 tgcatgttct ctttcttcca actgggcatc ataaatttga ggtggtgggg cttctgcttc
      421 ggcggggtca taccaaacag tgatgtatgg gtgacgcaga gcttcgtcta cagagatccg
      481 cttgtcagga tcaatcacta acatttttga taacagatct ctggcttgac ttgtttttat
      541 tttgtctcgc tcagattctg atgggaatat ccaatctgga aagagttctt caaatttgat
      601 tccaggatac tttggtctgt tttcgacata attcctcaca gttggctgaa gtttcttcat
      661 gaactctgct gatggtgttc ccagctgctc aataacttta ttccactgat caatatggtc
      721 agtgccttgg aatatcacac aacctttcac cagctctccc atgatgcaac ccactgacca
      781 gatatcaacg ttctctttgt agcccatacc caggatgact tcgggcgccc ggtagtaccg
      841 tgtcaccacg taaggggtca tcatgaagtt agtgcacgct gtccgggcca ggccaaagtc
      901 aaggatcttc agggtgcagt ctgatttcac aacaatgttg ctag
//
